Addgene plasmid #47760: pMM2-hPMCA4bct120
Purpose: mammalian expression of human PMCA4 with C-terminal 120aa deletion
Depositing lab: John Penniston & Emanuel Strehler. Depositing organization: Mayo Foundation for Medical Education and Research. Publication: A highly active 120-kDa truncated mutant of the plasma membrane Ca2+ pump. Enyedi A, Verma AK, Filoteo AG, Penniston JT. J Biol Chem. 1993 May 15;268(14):10621-6. PubMed 8387523.
Backbone
  Vector backbone: pMM2
  Backbone manufacturer: Adamo, H.P. et al. (1992) Biochem. J. 285, 791-797
  Vector type: Mammalian Expression
Growth in bacteria
  Bacterial resistance: Ampicillin, 100 μg/mL
  Growth temperature: 37°C
  Growth strain: DH5alpha
  Copy number: High Copy
Gene/Insert
  Gene/Insert name: PMCA4bct120 (alt names: ATP2B4; ATPase, Ca++ transporting, plasma membrane 4; PMCA4)
  Species: H. sapiens (human)
  Mutation: deletion of C-terminal 120 aa (removes calmodulin binding site)
  Entrez Gene: ATP2B4 (a.k.a. ATP2B2, MXRA1, PMCA4, PMCA4b, PMCA4x)
  Promoter: SV40
  Cloning method: Restriction Enzyme; 5′ cloning site SalI (not destroyed); 3′ cloning site KpnI (not destroyed)
  Sequencing primers: 5′ pMT2-F; 3′ pMT2-R
Terms and licenses: Academic/Nonprofit Terms; Industry Terms: Not Available to Industry
How to cite: pMM2-hPMCA4bct120 was a gift from John Penniston & Emanuel Strehler (Addgene plasmid # 47760 ; http://n2t.net/addgene:47760 ; RRID:Addgene_47760)
