[The description below was written by a language model from this plasmid's Addgene catalogue record.]
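Description:
pMM2-hPMCA4bct120 is a mammalian expression plasmid built on the pMM2 backbone. It carries a truncated form of the human plasma membrane calcium ATPase isoform 4b (PMCA4b, encoded by ATP2B4). It is propagated in E. coli as a high-copy plasmid under ampicillin selection. The record does not list the origin of replication, polyadenylation signal or any mammalian selection marker, and no feature table is available to confirm other backbone elements. The insert sits between SalI and KpnI sites, both of which were preserved during cloning, so the coding region can be excised or exchanged with those enzymes. Expression in mammalian cells is driven by an SV40 promoter. No epitope tags or reporter fusions are recorded.

The defining feature of the insert is the deletion of the C-terminal 120 amino acids, which removes the calmodulin-binding site. In the full-length pump, this C-terminal region is generally understood to act as an autoinhibitory domain, and calmodulin binding relieves that inhibition. Removing the region is therefore expected to give a pump that no longer depends on calmodulin for activation. This fits the associated publication, which describes a highly active truncated mutant of about 120 kDa. The construct is suited to expressing this deregulated PMCA4b variant in cultured mammalian cells. Typical uses would include studying calcium extrusion, comparing the mutant with the full-length, calmodulin-regulated enzyme, and examining structure–function relationships in the pump's regulatory C-terminus.
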