>Addgene plasmid #47760 | pMM2-hPMCA4bct120 | addgene partial sequence | sequence record 69995 | pMT2-F 5'-TTGCCTTTCTCTCCACAGGT-3'
ATGGCGAACCCATCAGACCGTGTCTTGCCTGCCAACTCGATGGCCGAGAGCCGTGAAGGGGACTTTGGCT
GCACAGTAATGGAACTGAGGAAGCTCATGGAGCTGCGTTCGAGGGATGCACTGACCCAGATTAATGTCCA
CTATGGAGGTGTACAGAATCTCTGCAGTAGACTGAAAACCTCCCCTGTGGAAGGTCTGTCTGGGAACCCT
GCAGATCTGGAGAAACGTAGGCAGGTGTTTGGACACAACGTGATCCCCCCCAAAAAGCCCAAGACTTTCT
TAGAATTAGTGTGGGAAGCTCTTCAAGATGTCACGCTCATCATCCTGGAGATTGCAGCCATCATCTCCCT
GGTCCTGTCCTTTTATCGCCCTGCTGGTGAAGAAAATGAACTGTGTGGTCAAGTCGCAACTACCCCAGAA
GATGAAAATGAGGCACAAGCTGGCTGGATTGAGGGGGCAGCCATCCTTTTCTCAGTGATCATCGTGGTGT
TAGTGACTGCCTTTAATGATTGGAGCAAAGAGAAGCAATTCCGGGGGCTGCAGTGCCGCATTGAACAGGA
GCAAAAGTTCTCCATCATCCGAAACGGTCAACTCATCCAGCTCCCTGTGGCTGAGATTGTGGTTGGTGAT
ATTGCCCAAGTCAAATACGGTGATCTGCTGCCTGCAGATGGAATCCTGATCCAAGGGAATGATCTGAAGA
TTGATGAGAGCTCTCTGACAGGGGAATCTGACCATGTCAAGAAGTCCCTGGACAAAGACCCCATGTTGCT
CTCAGGGACCCATGTCATGGAAGGTTCTGGCCGGATGGTGGTGACAGCTGTTGGTGTCAACTCTCAGACT
GGAATCATCCTTACTC
