>Addgene plasmid #47760 | pMM2-hPMCA4bct120 | addgene partial sequence | sequence record 71345 | SV40pA-R 5'-GAAATTTGTGATGCTATTGC-3'
TTACAACAACAATTGCATTCATTTTATGTTTCAGGTTCAGGGGGAGGTGTGGGAGGTTTTTTAAAGCAAG
TAAAACCTCTACAAATGTGGTATGGCTGATTATGATCTAAAGCCAGCAAAAGTCCCATGGTCTTATAAAA
ATGCATAGCTTTAGGAGGGGAGCAGAGAACTTGAAAGCATCTTCCTGTTAGTCTTTCTTCTCGTAGACTT
CAAACTTATACTTGATGCCTTTTTCCTCCTGGACCTCAGAGAGGACGCCTGGGTATTCTGGGAGAAGTTT
ATATTTCCCCAAATCAATTTCTGGGAAAAACGTGTCACTTTCAAATTCCTGCATGATCCTTGTCACAAAG
AGTCTGAGGTGGCCTGGTTGATTCATGGCTTCCTGGTAAACAGAACTGCCTCCGACTATCCAAACCATGT
CTACTTTACTTGCCAATTCCGGTTGTTCAATAAGTCTTAAGGCATCATCCAAACTTTTGGCAAGAAAATG
AGCTCCTCGTGGTGGTTCTTTGAGTTCTCTACTGAGAACTATATTAATTCTGTCCTTTAAAGGTCGATTC
TTCTCAGGAATGGAGAACCAGGTTTTCCTACCCATAATCACCAGATTCTGTTTACCTTCCACTGAAGAGG
TTGTGGTCATTCTTTGGAAGTACTTGAACTCGTTCCTGAGCGGAGGCCAGGGTAGGTCTCCGTTCTTGCC
AATCCCCATATTTTGGGACACGGCGACGATGCAGTTCAATGGTCGAACCATGATGGCAGCGGGGATAAAA
TCCTACCAGCCTTCACGCTAGGATTGCCGTCAAGTTTGGCGCGAAATCGCAGCCCTGAGCTGTC
