>Addgene plasmid #47760 | pMM2-hPMCA4bct120 | addgene partial sequence | sequence record 72076 | hPMCA4-F2 5'-taacaccttcgtgctgatgc-3'
AGAGAAGAACGTCTTTTCAGGCATCTACCGCAACATTATCTTCTGCTCTGTAGTCTTGGGCACATTCATC
TGCCAGATTTTCATCGTGGAATTTGGGGGTAAACCCTTCAGTTGTACAAGCCTCAGCCTGTCTCAGTGGC
TGTGGTGTCTCTTCATTGGGATTGGAGAACTTCTGTGGGGCCAGTTCATCTCCGCAATACCTACCCGATC
CCTGAAGTTCCTGAAGGAGGCTGGGCATGGCACCACCAAAGAGGAGATCACCAAGGATGCCGAGGGACTG
GATGAGATTGACCATGCTGAGATGGAGTAGGGTACCGAATTCCGGGGGGGGGGGGGGG
